>Addgene plasmid #28129 | Ets2DBM | addgene partial sequence | sequence record 34417 | 28129 with CMV-F
AGCTCTCTGGCTAACTAGAGAACCCACTGCTTACTGGCTTATCGAAATTAATACGACTCACTATAGGGAG
ACCCAAGCTACCATGGCCATGGACTATAAGGACGATGATGACAAAAAGCTATGGACTATAAGGACGATGA
TGACAAAAAGCTAATGGACTATAAGGACGATGATGACAAAAAGCTTGGTACCGAGCTCGGATCCATGAAT
GATTTCGGAATCAAGAATATGGACCAGGTAGCCCCTGTGGCTAACAGTTACGGAGGTACCGTCAAGCGCC
AGCCAGCCTTTGACACCTTTGATGGGTCCCTGTTTGCTGTTTTTCCTTCTCTAAATGAAGAGCAAACACT
GCAAGAAGTGCCAACAGGCTTGGATTCCATTTCTCATGACTCCGCCAACTGTGAATTGCCTTTGTTAACC
CCGTGCAGCAAGGCTGTGATGAGTCAAGCCTTAAAAGCTACCTTCAGTGGCTTCAAAAAGGAACAGCGGC
GCCTGGGCATTCCAAAGAACCCCTGGCTGTGGAGTGAGCAACAGGTATGCCAGTGGCTTCTCTGGGCCAC
CAATGAGTTCAGTCTGGTGAACGTGAATCTGCAGAGGTTCGGCATGAATGGCCAGATGCTGTGTAACCTT
GGCAAGGAACGCTTTCTGGAGCTGGCACCTGACTTTGTGGGTGACATTCTCTGGGAACATCTGGAGCAAA
TGATCAAAGAAAACCAAGAAAAGACAGAAGATCAATATGAAGAAAATTCACACCTCACCTCCGTTCCTCA
TTGGATTAACAGCAATACATTAGGTTTTGGCACAGAGCAGGCGCCCTATGGAATGCAGACACAGAATTAC
CCCAAAGGCGGCCTCCTGGACAGCATGTGTCCGGCCTCCACACCCAGCGTACTCAGCTCTGAGCNNAGTT
TCAGATGTCCCCAAGTCNTCGGCTCAGCTCCGTCAGCGTCACCTACTGCTCTGTCAGTC
