>Addgene plasmid #28129 | Ets2DBM | addgene partial sequence | sequence record 34418 | 28129 with pBABE5'
GATCTCCCGATCCCCTATGGTGCACTCTCAGTACAATCTGCTCTGATGCCGCATAGTTAAGCCAGTATCT
GCTCCCTGCTTGTGTGTTGGAGGTCGCTGAGTAGTGCGCGAGCAAAATTTAAGCTACAACAAGGCAAGGC
TTGACCGACAATTGCATGAAGAATCTGCTTAGGGTTAGGCGTTTTGCGCTGCTTCGCGATGTACGGGCCA
GATATACGCGTTGACATTGATTATTGACTAGTTATTAATAGTAATCAATTACGGGGTCATTAGTTCATAG
CCCATATATGGAGTTCCGCGTTACATAACTTACGGTAAATGGCCCGCCTGGCTGACCGCCCAACGACCCC
CGCCCATTGACGTCAATAATGACGTATGTTCCCATAGTAACGCCAATAGGGACTTTCCATTGACGTCAAT
GGGTGGAGTATTTACGGTAAACTGCCCACTTGGCAGTACATCAAGTGTATCATATGCCAAGTACGCCCCC
TATTGACGTCAATGACGGTAAATGGCCCGCCTGGCATTATGCCCAGTACATGACCTTATGGGACTTTCCT
ACTTGGCAGTACATCTACGTATTAGTCATCGCTATTACCATGGTGATGCGGTTTTGGCAGTACATCAATG
GGCGTGGATAGCGGTTTGACTCACGGGGATTTCCAAGTCTCCACCCCATTGACGTCAATGGGAGTTTGTT
TTGGCACCAAAATCAACGGGACTTTCCAAAATGTCGTAACAACTCCGCCCCATTGACGCAAATGGGCGGT
AGGCGTGTACGGTGGGAGGTCTATATAAGCAGAGCTCTCTGGCTAACTAGAGAACCCACTGCTTACTGGC
TTATCGAAATTAATACGACTCACTATAGGGAGACCCAAGCTACCATGGCCATGGACTATAAGGACGATGA
TGACA
