[The description below was written by a language model from this plasmid's Addgene catalogue record.]
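Description:
Ets2DBM is a retroviral mammalian expression plasmid built on the pMSCV-puro backbone (about 6.3 kb without insert), a murine stem cell virus–derived vector. It is propagated in E. coli under ampicillin selection and is recorded as low copy. In vectors of this family, the insert is placed between the viral long terminal repeats so that, after transfection into a packaging cell line, the LTR-flanked genome is packaged into retroviral particles and integrates stably into target cells. The 5′ LTR normally drives transcription of the inserted gene, and a separate internal cassette confers puromycin resistance for selecting transduced mammalian cells. No feature table accompanies the record, so the exact layout of these elements and the cloning sites used cannot be confirmed; the insert was introduced by restriction enzyme cloning.

The payload is human ETS2, an ETS-family transcription factor, carrying a destruction-box mutation (the "DBM" in the name). The putative destruction box at residues 20–23 near the N-terminus, RGTL, has been changed to GGTV. Destruction boxes are short degrons recognised by the anaphase promoting complex together with its adaptors such as Cdh1, leading to ubiquitination and proteasomal degradation, so altering the motif is expected to make the protein resistant to this route of turnover. No epitope tags or fusion reporters are recorded.

The associated publication concerns the role of the APC adaptor Cdh1 in replicative lifespan and in learning and memory. This suggests the construct serves to stably express a degradation-resistant Ets2, probably for comparison with the wild-type protein, when testing whether Ets2 is a Cdh1-dependent APC substrate and what follows from its stabilisation.
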