Addgene plasmid #28129: Ets2DBM
Depositing lab: Pumin Zhang. Depositing organization: Baylor College of Medicine. Publication: The adaptor protein of the anaphase promoting complex Cdh1 is essential in maintaining replicative lifespan and in learning and memory. Li M, Shin YH, Hou L, Huang X, Wei Z, Klann E, Zhang P. Nat Cell Biol. 2008 Sep . 10(9):1083-9. 10.1038/ncb1768 PubMed 19160489.
Backbone
  Vector backbone: pMSCV-puro
  Backbone size w/o insert (bp): 6300
  Vector type: Mammalian Expression, Mouse Targeting, Retroviral
  Selectable markers: Puromycin
Growth in bacteria
  Bacterial resistance: Ampicillin, 100 μg/mL
  Growth temperature: 37°C
  Growth strain: DH5alpha
  Copy number: Low Copy
Gene/Insert
  Gene/Insert name: Ets2
  Species: H. sapiens (human)
  Mutation: The putative destruction box (RGTL) residues 20–23 at the N-terminus was mutated to GGTV
  Entrez Gene: ETS2 (a.k.a. ETS2IT1)
  Cloning method: Restriction Enzyme
  Sequencing primers: 5′ n/a
Terms and licenses: Academic/Nonprofit Terms; Industry Terms: Not Available to Industry
How to cite: Ets2DBM was a gift from Pumin Zhang (Addgene plasmid # 28129 ; http://n2t.net/addgene:28129 ; RRID:Addgene_28129)
